>Addgene plasmid #78603 | pZac2.1 U6-SaDMDR7-U6-SaDMDL2 | depositor partial sequence | sequence record 148036 | ITR to ITR
GGCTGCGCGCTCGCTCGCTCACTGAGGCCGCCCGGGCAAAGCCCGGGCGTCGGGCGACCTTTGGTCGCCC
GGCCTCAGTGAGCGAGCGAGCGCGCAGAGAGGGAGTGGCCAACTCCATCACTAGGGGTTCCTTGTAGTTA
ATGATTAACCCGCCATGCTACTTATCTACCGGATCCACTAGTAACGGCCGCCAGTGTGCTGGAATTCGCC
CTTATATTAGAATTCGCGGCCGCTAGCCCGCGGCTCGTCCCTGTACAAAAAAGCAGGCTTTAAAGGAACC
AATTCAGTCGACTGGATCCGGTACCAAGGTCGGGCAGGAAGAGGGCCTATTTCCCATGATTCCTTCATAT
TTGCATATACGATACAAGGCTGTTAGAGAGATAATTAGAATTAATTTGACTGTAAACACAAAGATATTAG
TACAAAATACGTGACGTAGAAAGTAATAATTTCTTGGGTAGTTTGCAGTTTTAAAATTATGTTTTAAAAT
GGACTATCATATGCTTACCGTAACTTGAAAGTATTTCGATTTCTTGGCTTTATATATCTTGTGGAAAGGA
CGAAACACCGCAGTAATGTGTCATACCTTCGTTTAAGTACTCTGTGCTGGAAACAGCACAGAATCTACTT
AAACAAGGCAAAATGCCGTGTTTATCTCGTCAACTTGTTGGCGAGATTTTTTTTATAAGCTTCCTGTACA
GAATTCGTCTGCAAGGGCGAATTCTGCAGCGTCCCTGTACAAAAAAGCAGGCTTTAAAGGAACCAATTCA
GTCGACTGGATCCGGTACCAAGGTCGGGCAGGAAGAGGGCCTATTTCCCATGATTCCTTCATATTTGCAT
ATACGATACAAGGCTGTTAGAGAGATAATTAGAATTAATTTGACTGTAAACACAAAGATATTAGTACAAA
ATACGTGACGTAGAAAGTAATAATTTCTTGGGTAGTTTGCAGTTTTAAAATTATGTTTTAAAATGGACTA
TCATATGCTTACCGTAACTTGAAAGTATTTCGATTTCTTGGCTTTATATATCTTGTGGAAAGGACGAAAC
ACCGATATAATAGAAATTATTCATGTTTAAGTACTCTGTGCTGGAAACAGCACAGAATCTACTTAAACAA
GGCAAAATGCCGTGTTTATCTCGTCAACTTGTTGGCGAGATTTTTTTTATAAGCTTCCTGTACAGAATTC
GTCTGCAAGGGCGAATTCTCTCGAGCATGCATCTAGAGGTAGATAAGTAGCATGGCGGGTTAATCATTAA
CTACAAGGAACCCCTAGTGATGGAGTTGGCCACTCCCTCTCTGCGCGCTCGCTCGCTCACTGAGGCCGGG
CGACCAAAGGTCGCCCGACGCCCGGGCTTTGCCCGGGCGGCCTCAGTGAGCGAGCGAGCGCGCAG
