>Addgene plasmid #78603 | pZac2.1 U6-SaDMDR7-U6-SaDMDL2 | addgene partial sequence | sequence record 151761 | 5primeU6-F 5'-TGTGCTGGAATTCGCCCTTA-3'
GGTCGGGCAGGAAGAGGGCCTATTTCCCATGATTCCTTCATATTTGCATATACGATACAAGGCTGTTAGA
GAGATAATTAGAATTAATTTGACTGTAAACACAAAGATATTAGTACAAAATACGTGACGTAGAAAGTAAT
AATTTCTTGGGTAGTTTGCAGTTTTAAAATTATGTTTTAAAATGGACTATCATATGCTTACCGTAACTTG
AAAGTATTTCGATTTCTTGGCTTTATATATCTTGTGGAAAGGACGAAACACCGCAGTAATGTGTCATACC
TTCGTTTAAGTACTCTGTGCTGGAAACAGCACAGAATCTACTTAAACAAGGCAAAATGCCGTGTTTATCT
CGTCAACTTGTTGGCGAGATTTTTTTTATAAGCTTCCTGTACAGAATTCGTCTGCAAGGGCGAATTCTGC
AGCGTCCCTGTACAAAAAAGCAGGCTTTAAAGGAACCAATTCAGTCGACTGGATCCGGTACCAAGGTCGG
GCAGGAAGAGGGCCTATTTCCCATGATTCCTTCATATTTGCATATACGATACAAGGCTGTTAGAGAGATA
ATTAGAATTAATTTGACTGTAAACACAAAGATATTAGTACAAAATACGTGACGTAGAAAGTAATAATTTC
TTGGGTAGTTTGCAGTTTTAAAATTATGTTTTAAAATGGACTATCATATGCTTACCGTAACTTGAAAGTA
TTTCGATTTCTTGGCTTTATATATCTTGTGGAAAGGACGAAACACCGATATAATAGAAATTATTCATGTT
TAAGTACTCTGTGCTGGAAA
