>Addgene plasmid #78603 | pZac2.1 U6-SaDMDR7-U6-SaDMDL2 | addgene partial sequence | sequence record 151765 | 3primeU6-R 5'-CCTCTAGATGCATGCTCGAG-3'
AATCTCGCCAACAAGTTGACGAGATAAACACGGCATTTTGCCTTGTTTAAGTAGATTCTGTGCTGTTTCC
AGCACAGAGTACTTAAACATGAATAATTTCTATTATATCGGTGTTTCGTCCTTTCCACAAGATATATAAA
GCCAAGAAATCGAAATACTTTCAAGTTACGGTAAGCATATGATAGTCCATTTTAAAACATAATTTTAAAA
CTGCAAACTACCCAAGAAATTATTACTTTCTACGTCACGTATTTTGTACTAATATCTTTGTGTTTACAGT
CAAATTAATTCTAATTATCTCTCTAACAGCCTTGTATCGTATATGCAAATATGAAGGAATCATGGGAAAT
AGGCCCTCTTCCTGCCCGACCTTGGTACCGGATCCAGTCGACTGAATTGGTTCCTTTAAAGCCTGCTTTT
TTGTACAGGGACGCTGCAGAATTCGCCCTTGCAGACGAATTCTGTACAGGAAGCTTATAAAAAAAATCTC
GCCAACAAGTTGACGAGATAAACACGGCATTTTGCCTTGTTTAAGTAGATTCTGTGCTGTTTCCAGCACA
GAGTACTTAAACGAAGGTATGACACATTACTGCGGTGTTTCGTCCTTTCCACAAGATATATAAAGCCAAG
AAATCGAAATACTTTCAAGTTACGGTAAGCATATGATAGTCCATTTTAAAACATAATTTTAAAACTGCAA
ACTACCCAAGAAATTATTACTTTCTACGTCACGTATTTTGTACTAATATCTTTGTGTTTACAGTCAAATT
AATTCTAATTATCTCTCTAACAGCCTTGTATCGTATATGCAAAT
