[The description below was written by a language model from this plasmid's Addgene catalogue record.]
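Description:
pZac2.1 U6-SaDMDR7-U6-SaDMDL2 is an AAV transfer plasmid of about 4.2 kb built on the pZac2.1 backbone and classified as a mammalian expression, AAV and CRISPR vector. It is propagated in E. coli under ampicillin selection. The record specifies a recombination-deficient stable strain, a common precaution for plasmids carrying AAV inverted terminal repeats, which are prone to rearrangement. No feature table is provided, so the exact positions of the ITRs, the origin of replication and other backbone elements are not documented here. As an AAV vector, it is expected to carry its payload between ITRs so that the cassette can be packaged into recombinant AAV particles when helper functions are supplied.

The synthetic insert consists of two tandem guide RNA expression units, each driven by a U6 promoter, an RNA polymerase III promoter suited to producing short, precisely initiated transcripts. The two guides, SaDMDR7 and SaDMDL2, are designed for Staphylococcus aureus Cas9 and target introns 22 and 23 of the Dmd (dystrophin) gene. The cassette was inserted by restriction cloning at a SnaBI site that was destroyed in the process. The plasmid does not encode the nuclease according to the record, so SaCas9 has to be supplied separately, for example from a companion AAV.

Because the two guides cut in the introns flanking exon 23, using them together with SaCas9 is expected to excise that exon. The associated work concerns in vivo gene editing in dystrophic mouse muscle and muscle stem cells, which fits use of this construct as the guide-delivery component of a dual-vector AAV approach to Dmd editing.
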