Addgene plasmid #78603: pZac2.1 U6-SaDMDR7-U6-SaDMDL2
Purpose: AAV vector containing gRNAs (for SaCas9) targeting Dmd introns 22 and 23
Depositing lab: Amy Wagers. Depositing organization: Harvard University. Publication: In vivo gene editing in dystrophic mouse muscle and muscle stem cells. Tabebordbar M, Zhu K, Cheng JK, Chew WL, Widrick JJ, Yan WX, Maesner C, Wu EY, Xiao R, Ran FA, Cong L, Zhang F, Vandenberghe LH, Church GM, Wagers AJ. Science. 2016 Jan 22;351(6271):407-11. doi: 10.1126/science.aad5177. Epub 2015 Dec 31. PubMed 26721686.
Backbone
  Vector backbone: pZac2.1
  Total vector size (bp): 4214
  Vector type: Mammalian Expression, AAV, CRISPR
Growth in bacteria
  Bacterial resistance: Ampicillin, 100 μg/mL
  Growth temperature: 30°C
  Growth strain: NEB Stable
  Copy number: Unknown
Gene/Insert
  Gene/Insert name: U6-SaDMDR7-U6-SaDMDL2
  gRNA/shRNA sequence: CAGTAATGTGTCATACCTTC; ATATAATAGAAATTATTCAT
  Species: Synthetic
  Promoter: U6
  Cloning method: Restriction Enzyme; 5′ cloning site SnaBI (destroyed during cloning); 3′ cloning site SnaBI (destroyed during cloning)
  Sequencing primers: 5′ TGTGCTGGAATTCGCCCTTA; 3′ CCTCTAGATGCATGCTCGAG
Terms and licenses: Academic/Nonprofit Terms; Industry Terms: Not Available to Industry
How to cite: pZac2.1 U6-SaDMDR7-U6-SaDMDL2 was a gift from Amy Wagers (Addgene plasmid # 78603 ; http://n2t.net/addgene:78603 ; RRID:Addgene_78603)
